>Addgene plasmid #199045 | pGL1_38 | addgene full sequence | sequence record 408500 | Addgene NGS Result
AGCATGAAGAGCACCCCAGGATACATAGATTACCACAACTCCGAGCCCTTCCACCTAGCGTGCTAACCAC
GCACGCTATTGTTGTATAGGCTAGGTGGAGGCTCAGTGATGATAAGTCTGCGATGGTGGATGCATGTGTC
ATGGTCATAGCTGTTTCCTGTGTGAAATTGTTATCCGCTCAGAGGGCACAATCCTATTCCGCGCTATCCG
ACAATCTCCAAGACATTAGGTGGAGTTCAGTTCGGCGTATGGCATATGTCGCTGGAAAGAACATGTGAGC
AAAAGGCCAGCAAAAGGCCAGGAACCGTAAAAAGGCCGCGTTGCTGGCGTTTTTCCATAGGCTCCGCCCC
CCTGACGAGCATCACAAAAATCGACGCTCAAGTCAGAGGTGGCGAAACCCGACAGGACTATAAAGATACC
AGGCGTTTCCCCCTGGAAGCTCCCTCGTGCGCTCTCCTGTTCCGACCCTGCCGCTTACCGGATACCTGTC
CGCCTTTCTCCCTTCGGGAAGCGTGGCGCTTTCTCATAGCTCACGCTGTAGGTATCTCAGTTCGGTGTAG
GTCGTTCGCTCCAAGCTGGGCTGTGTGCACGAACCCCCCGTTCAGCCCGACCGCTGCGCCTTATCCGGTA
ACTATCGTCTTGAGTCCAACCCGGTAAGACACGACTTATCGCCACTGGCAGCAGCCACTGGTAACAGGAT
TAGCAGAGCGAGGTATGTAGGCGGTGCTACAGAGTTCTTGAAGTGGTGGCCTAACTACGGCTACACTAGA
AGAACAGTATTTGGTATCTGCGCTCTGCTGAAGCCAGTTACCTTCGGAAAAAGAGTTGGTAGCTCTTGAT
CCGGCAAACAAACCACCGCTGGTAGCGGTGGTTTTTTTGTTTGCAAGCAGCAGATTACGCGCAGAAAAAA
AGGATCTCAAGAAGATCCTTTGATCTTTTCTACGGGGTCTGACGCTCTATTCAACAAAGCCGCCGTCCCG
TCAAGTCAGCGTAAATGGGTAGGGGGCTTCAAATCGTCCGCTCTGCCAGTGTTACAACCAATTAACAAAT
TCTGATTAGAAAAACTCATCGAGCATCAAATGAAACTGCAATTTATTCATATCAGGATTATCAATACCAT
ATTTTTGAAAAAGCCGTTTCTGTAATGAAGGAGAAAACTCACCGAGGCAGTTCCATAGGATGGCAAGATC
CTGGTATCGGTCTGCGATTCCGACTCGTCCAACATCAATACAACCTATTAATTTCCCCTCGTCAAAAATA
AGGTTATCAAGTGAGAAATCACCATGAGTGACGACTGAATCCGGTGAGAATGGCAAAAGCTTATGCATTT
CTTTCCAGACTTGTTCAACAGGCCAGCCATTACGCTCGTCATCAAAATCACTCGCATCAACCAAACCGTT
ATTCATTCGTGATTGCGCCTGAGCGAGACGAAATACGCGATCGCTGTTAAAAGGACAATTACAAACAGGA
ATCGAATGCAACCGGCGCAGGAACACTGCCAGCGCATCAACAATATTTTCACCTGAATCAGGATATTCTT
CTAATACCTGGAATGCTGTTTTCCCGGGGATCGCAGTGGTGAGTAACCATGCATCATCAGGAGTACGGAT
AAAATGCTTGATGGTCGGAAGAGGCATAAATTCCGTCAGCCAGTTTAGTCTGACCATCTCATCTGTAACA
TCATTGGCAACGCTACCTTTGCCATGTTTCAGAAACAACTCTGGCGCATCGGGCTTCCCATACAATCGAT
AGATTGTCGCACCTGATTGCCCGACATTATCGCGAGCCCATTTATACCCATATAAATCAGCATCCATGTT
GGAATTTAATCGCGGCCTCGAGCAAGACGTTTCCCGTTGAATATGGCTCATAACACCCCTTGTATTACTG
TTTATGTAAGCAGACAGTTTTATTGTTCATGATGATATATTTTTATCTTGTGCAATGTAACATCAGAGAT
TTTGAGACACAACGTGGCTTTCCCCCGCCGCTCTAGAACTAGTGGATCCAAATAAAACGAAAGGCTCAGT
CGAAAGACTGGGCCTTTCGTTTTATCTGTTGTTTGTCGCATTATACGAGACGTCCAGGTTGGGATACCTG
AAACAAAACCCATCGTACGGCCAAGGAAGTCTCCAATAACTGTGATCCACCACAAGCGCCAGGGTTTTCC
CAGTCACGACGTTGTAAAACGACGGCCAGTCATGCATAATCCGCACGCATCTGGAATAAGGAAGTGCCAT
TCCGCCTGACCTTAGCGTGCGAACAGCACGCTATTGTTGTATCATTACTCGCATCCATTCTCAGGCTGTC
TCGTCTCGTCTCCGAGCTCTTCAATGAGTCAGGGTCACGCGTAGGACGCGTCGAGTAGGGTTGTCAGGGG
TAGTGTAACACGTTCCGCAGCCACACGCCGTGTGAAGCTGGGGAGCCATCGCTCGCCGACACACGCACTG
ACCGCACGTCAAAGCCCCGCCGGATCACCGGCGGGGCTCTCTTCGGCCCTCCAAGTCACACCAGCCCCAA
GGGGCGTCGGGAGTGGCGGAGGGAACCTCTGGCCCGATTGGTGCCAGGATTCCCACCAGACCAAAGAGCA
ACGGGCCGGACTTCGCACCTCCGACCCGTCCGCTCCCAGACTCGCGCCCCTTAGCCGGGCGAGACAGGAA
CGTTGCTCGTGCCCAGAGTACGGAGCGATGCCGAGGCATTGCCAGATCGGCCCGCCGGGCCCCGCTGCCA
CTGCGGGACCGCAATTGCCCACACACCGGGCAAACGGCCGCGTATCTACTGCTCAGACCGCTGCCGGATG
GCAGCGAAGCGGGCGATCGCGCGTGTGACGCGAGATGCCGCCCGAGGCAAAAGCGAACACCTTGGGAAAG
AAACAACAGAGTTTCCCGCACCCCTCCGACCTGCGGTTTCTCCGGACGGGGTGGATGGGGAGAGCCCGAG
AGGCGACAGCCTCTCGGAAGTAGGAAGCACGTCGCGGAGCGACGCTGCCCGACTGCGGAAAGCCGCCCGG
TACAGCCGCCGCCGGACGCTGTGGCGGATCAGCGGGGACGCCGCGTGCAAGGGCTGCGGCCGCGCCCTGA
TGGACCCTGCCTCCGGCGTAATCGTCGCCCAGACGGCGGCCGGAACGTCCGTGGTCCTGGGCCTGATGCG
GTGCGGGCGGATCTGGCTCTGCCCGGTCTGCGCCGCCACGATCCGGCACAAGCGGGCCGAGGAGATCACC
GCCGCCGTGGTCGAGTGGATCAAGCGCGGGGGGACCGCCTACCTGGTCACCTTCACGGCCCGCCATGGGC
ACACGGACCGGCTCGCGGACCTCATGGACGCCCTCCAGGGCACCCGGAAGACGCCGGACAGCCCCCGGCG
GCCGGGCGCCTACCAGCGACTGATCACGGGCGGCACGTGGGCCGGACGCCGGGCCAAGGACGGGCACCGG
GCCGCCGACCGCGAGGGCATCCGAGATCGGATCGGGTACGTCGGCATGATCCGCGCGACCGAAGTCACCG
TGGGGCAGATCAACGGCTGGCACCCGCACATCCACGCGATCGTCCTGGTCGGCGGCCGGACCGAGGGGGA
GCGGTCCGCGAAGCAGATCGTCGCCACCTTCGAGCCGACCGGCGCCGCGCTCGACGAGTGGCAGGGGCAC
TGGCGGTCCGTGTGGACCGCCGCCCTGCGCAAGGTCAACCCCGCCTTCACGCCCGACGACCGGCACGGCG
TCGACTTCAAGCGGCTGGAAACCGAGCGCGACGCCAACGACCTCGCCGAGTACATCGCCAAGACCCAGGA
CGGGAAGGCGCCCGCCCTCGAACTCGCCCGCGCCGACCTCAAGACGGCGACCGGCGGGAACGTCGCCCCG
TTCGAACTCCTCGGACGGATCGGGGACCTGACCGGCGGCATGACCGAGGACGACGCCGCCGGGGTCGGCT
CGCTGGAGTGGAACCTCTCGCGCTGGCACGAGTACGAGCGGGCAACCCGGGGACGCCGGGCCATCGAATG
GACCCGCTACCTGCGGCAGATGCTCGGGCTCGACGGCGGCGACACCGAGGCCGACGACCTCGATCTGCTC
CTGGCGGCCGACGCCGACGGCGGGGAGCTGCGGGCCGGGGTCGCCGTGACCGAGGACGGATGGCACGCGG
TCACCCGCCGCGCCCTCGACCTCGAGGCGACCCGGGCCGCCGAAGGCAAGGACGGCAACGAGGATTCGGC
GGCCGTGGGCGAACGGGTGCGGGAGGTCCTGGCGCTGGCCGACGCGGCCGACACAGTGGTGGTGCTCACG
GCGGGGGAGGTGGCCGAGGCGTACGCCGACATGCTCGCCGCCCTCGCCCAGCGCCGCGAGGAAGCAACTG
CACGCCGACGGCGAGAGCAGGACGACGACCAGGACGACGACGCCGACGACCGCCAGGAGCGGGCCGCCCG
GCACATCGCCCGGCTCGCAAGTGGGCCCACTTCGCACTAACTCGCTCCCCCCCGCCGTACGTCATCCCGG
TGACGTACGGCGGGGGTCGGTGACGTACGCGGCGACGGCGGCCGGGGTCGAAGCCGCGGGAGTAATCCTG
GGATTACTCGCCCGGGGTCGGCCCCGCCGGCACTTCGTGCAGGCGGTACCCGCT
Features (pLannotate 1.2.2; 6 found; start..end, strand, type, name):
    332..920     -  rep_origin     ori: high-copy-number ColE1/pMB1/pBR322/pUC origin of replication
   1056..1871    -  CDS            KanR: aminoglycoside phosphotransferase; aph(3')-Ia; confers resistance to kanamycin in bacteria or G418 (Geneticin®) in eukaryotes
   1987..2009    +  misc_feature   MCS (fragment): pBluescript multiple cloning site
   2009..2055    +  terminator     rrnB T1 terminator: transcription terminator T1 from the E. coli rrnB gene
   2157..2200    -  CDS            lacZα (fragment): LacZα fragment of β-galactosidase; lacZ fragment
   3080..4447    +  CDS            rep: REP_STRLI - Protein inferred from homology: Swiss-Prot protein existence level 3. Essential for the autonomous replication of the plasmid pIJ101. From Streptomyces lividans.
