[The description below was written by a language model from this plasmid's Addgene catalogue record and pLannotate feature annotations shown in this document.]
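Description:
pGL1_38 is a Level 1 synthetic-biology plasmid built on the pGLDV_5 backbone. It carries a candidate origin of replication paired with a sequencing barcode, as one part in a modular assembly scheme. In E. coli it is maintained by a high-copy ColE1/pUC-type origin and selected with kanamycin through an aph(3')-Ia aminoglycoside phosphotransferase gene. The sequenced plasmid is about 4.6 kb.

The insert is described as the pIJ101 ORI plus NGS barcode 15. Consistent with this, the feature table identifies a rep coding sequence matching the Streptomyces lividans protein that is essential for autonomous replication of plasmid pIJ101, a replicon native to Streptomyces. The barcode itself and the non-coding origin region that would accompany rep are not annotated, so the record does not show where they lie. The other annotated elements are an rrnB T1 transcription terminator, which would insulate neighbouring sequence from read-through, and short fragments of a pBluescript-type multiple cloning site and of lacZα. These fragments are probably remnants of the cloning site in the parent vector, though the cloning method is recorded as unknown.

The associated work describes a scalable framework for finding origins of replication that function in non-model bacteria. In that context, a barcoded origin part like this one allows many origins to be tested together, with each replicon tracked by next-generation sequencing of its unique barcode. The record does not state which later assemblies or host species this particular part was used with.
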