Addgene plasmid #199045: pGL1_38
Purpose: Level 1 plasmid, barcoded ORI
Depositing lab: Charlie Gilbert & Nili Ostrov & Cultivarium Tools. Depositing organization: Cultivarium, Convergent Research. Publication: A scalable framework for high-throughput identification of functional origins of replication in non-model bacteria. Gilbert C, Brumwell SL, Crits-Christoph A, Kang SC, Martin-Moldes Z, Alsharif W, Esmurria A, Nguyen M-A, Lee HH, Ostrov N. bioRxiv 2023.05.19.541510 10.1101/2023.05.19.541510.
Backbone
  Vector backbone: pGLDV_5
  Vector type: Synthetic Biology
Growth in bacteria
  Bacterial resistance: Kanamycin, 50 μg/mL
  Growth temperature: 37°C
  Growth strain: E. coli Zymo 10B
  Copy number: High Copy
Gene/Insert
  Gene/Insert name: pIJ101 ORI plus NGS barcode 15
  Species: Synthetic
  Cloning method: Unknown
Terms and licenses: Academic/Nonprofit Terms; Industry Terms: Not Available to Industry
How to cite: pGL1_38 was a gift from Charlie Gilbert & Nili Ostrov & Cultivarium Tools (Addgene plasmid # 199045 ; http://n2t.net/addgene:199045 ; RRID:Addgene_199045)
